Addgene plasmid #201407: PDGFRalpha-D842V #1
Purpose: Inserts PDGFRalpha-D842V to activate the MAP kinase pathway.
Depositing lab: Maria Castro. Depositing organization: University of Michigan. Publication: Zinc Finger MYND-Type Containing 8 (ZMYND8) is epigenetically regulated in mutant Isocitrate Dehydrogenase 1 (IDH1) glioma to promote radioresistance. Carney SV, Banerjee K, Mujeeb A, Zhu B, Haase S, Varela ML, Kadiyala P, Tronrud CE, Zhu Z, Mukherji D, Gorla P, Sun Y, Tagett R, Nunez FJ, Luo M, Luo W, Ljungman M, Liu Y, Xia Z, Schwendeman A, Qin T, Sartor MA, Costello JF, Cahill DP, Lowenstein PR, Castro MG. Clin Cancer Res. 2023 Jan 24:CCR-22-1896. doi: 10.1158/1078-0432.CCR-22-1896. PubMed 36692427.
Backbone
  Vector backbone: pT2
  Vector type: Mammalian Expression
Growth in bacteria
  Bacterial resistance: Ampicillin, 100 μg/mL
  Growth temperature: 37°C
  Growth strain: NEB Stable
  Copy number: Low Copy
Gene/Insert
  Gene/Insert name: PDGFRalpha-D842V
  Species: M. musculus (mouse)
  Mutation: D842V
  Entrez Gene: Pdgfra (a.k.a. CD140a, Pdgfr-2)
  Cloning method: Restriction Enzyme; 5′ cloning site unknown (unknown if destroyed)
Terms and licenses: Academic/Nonprofit Terms; Industry Terms: Not Available to Industry
How to cite: PDGFRalpha-D842V #1 was a gift from Maria Castro (Addgene plasmid # 201407 ; http://n2t.net/addgene:201407 ; RRID:Addgene_201407)
