[The description below was written by a language model from this plasmid's Addgene catalogue record and pLannotate feature annotations shown in this document.]
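Description:
PDGFRalpha-D842V #1 is a mammalian expression plasmid built on the pT2 backbone, a name associated with Sleeping Beauty transposon donor vectors. The stated purpose, to "insert" the mutant receptor, fits transposon-mediated genomic integration. However, the feature table does not annotate the transposon inverted repeats. The only Sleeping Beauty-related hit is a short fragment matched to SB100X transposase, so the transposon architecture is inferred from the backbone name rather than shown by the annotation, and no complete transposase gene is annotated. The 7,783 nt plasmid is propagated in E. coli using a ColE1/pUC-type origin and selected with ampicillin through the bla gene and its promoter. The catalogue lists it as low copy even though the origin is annotated as a high-copy type. Remnants of a pBluescript-like cloning vector are also present, including lac promoter/operator elements, a T3 promoter, and lacZα, M13 ori, bom and rop fragments. These appear to be backbone residue with no role in the payload.

The payload is the mouse Pdgfra coding sequence, encoding the platelet-derived growth factor receptor alpha tyrosine kinase and carrying the D842V substitution recorded in the catalogue. It is driven by the human cytomegalovirus immediate early enhancer and promoter. An SV40 polyadenylation signal terminates it, preceded by a small SV40 large T antigen fragment that is probably part of the same SV40-derived 3′ region. No epitope tag, reporter or mammalian selection marker is annotated. According to the record, the construct is used to introduce the mutant receptor to activate the MAP kinase pathway, and the associated publication concerns mutant IDH1 glioma and radioresistance.
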