Features (pLannotate 1.2.2; 21 found; start..end, strand, type, name):
      1..304     +  enhancer       CMV enhancer: human cytomegalovirus immediate early enhancer
    305..508     +  promoter       CMV promoter: human cytomegalovirus (CMV) immediate early promoter
    555..3821    +  CDS            Pdgfra: PGFRA_MOUSE - Experimental evidence at protein level: Swiss-Prot protein existence level 1. Tyrosine-protein kinase that acts as a cell-surface receptor for PDGFA, PDGFB and PDGFC and plays an essential role in the regulation of embryonic development, cell proliferation, survival and chemotaxis. Depending on the context, promotes or inhibits cell proliferation and cell migration. Plays an important role in the differentiation of bone marrow-derived mesenchymal stem cells. Required for normal skeleton development and cephalic closure during embryonic development. Required for normal development
   3852..3935    +  CDS            large T antigen (fragment): large T antigen from SV40 (simian virus 40)
   3958..4079    +  polyA_signal   SV40 poly(A) signal: SV40 polyadenylation signal
   4086..4173    -  rep_origin     M13 ori (fragment): M13 bacteriophage origin of replication; arrow indicates direction of (+) strand synthesis
   4505..4662    +  CDS            lacZα (fragment): LacZα fragment of β-galactosidase; lacZ fragment
   4668..4767    -  misc_feature   bom (fragment): basis of mobility region from pBR322
   4869..4904    -  CDS            rop (fragment): Rop protein, which maintains plasmids at low copy number; rop
   4999..5103    +  promoter       AmpR promoter: bla
   5104..5964    +  CDS            AmpR: β-lactamase; bla; confers resistance to ampicillin, carbenicillin, and related antibiotics
   6135..6723    +  rep_origin     ori: high-copy-number ColE1/pMB1/pBR322/pUC origin of replication
   6906..6998    +  CDS            lacI (fragment): lac repressor; lacI; The lac repressor binds to the lac operator to inhibit transcription in E. coli. This inhibition can be relieved by adding lactose or isopropyl-β-D-thiogalactopyranoside (IPTG).
   7011..7032    +  protein_bind   CAP binding site: CAP binding activates transcription in the presence of cAMP. E. coli catabolite activator protein
   7047..7077    +  promoter       lac promoter: promoter for the E. coli lac operon
   7085..7101    +  protein_bind   lac operator: The lac repressor binds to the lac operator to inhibit transcription in E. coli. This inhibition can be relieved by adding lactose or isopropyl-β-D-thiogalactopyranoside (IPTG). lac repressor encoded by lacI
   7146..7164    +  promoter       T3 promoter: promoter for bacteriophage T3 RNA polymerase
   7177..7203    -  misc_feature   MCS (fragment): pBluescript multiple cloning site
   7454..7523    -  CDS            SB100X (fragment): hyperactive variant of the Sleeping Beauty transposase (Mátés et al., 2009)
   7669..7716    +  rep_origin     RSF ori (fragment): Plasmids containing the RSF 1030 origin of replication can be propagated in E. coli cells that contain additional plasmids with compatible origins.
   7724..7783    +  enhancer       CMV enhancer (fragment): human cytomegalovirus immediate early enhancer
>Addgene plasmid #201407 | PDGFRalpha-D842V #1 | addgene full sequence | sequence record 394285 | Addgene NGS Result
CGTTACATAACTTACGGTAAATGGCCCGCCTGGCTGACCGCCCAACGACCCCCGCCCATTGACGTCAATA
ATGACGTATGTTCCCATAGTAACGCCAATAGGGACTTTCCATTGACGTCAATGGGTGGAGTATTTACGGT
AAACTGCCCACTTGGCAGTACATCAAGTGTATCATATGCCAAGTACGCCCCCTATTGACGTCAATGACGG
TAAATGGCCCGCCTGGCATTATGCCCAGTACATGACCTTATGGGACTTTCCTACTTGGCAGTACATCTAC
GTATTAGTCATCGCTATTACCATGGTGATGCGGTTTTGGCAGTACATCAATGGGCGTGGATAGCGGTTTG
ACTCACGGGGATTTCCAAGTCTCCACCCCATTGACGTCAATGGGAGTTTGTTTTGGCACCAAAATCAACG
GGACTTTCCAAAATGTCGTAACAACTCCGCCCCATTGACGCAAATGGGCGGTAGGCGTGTACGGTGGGAG
GTCTATATAAGCAGAGCTGGTTTAGTGAACCGTCAGATCCGCTAGATTTAAATTCTAGACCACCATGGGG
ACCTCCCACCAGGTCTTTCTGGTCCTCAGCTGTCTCCTCACAGGGCCGGGCCTCATCTCCTGCCAGCTCT
TATTACCCTCTATCCTCCCAAACGAGAATGAGAAGATTGTGCAGCTGAATTCGTCCTTTTCTCTGAGATG
CGTTGGGGAGAGTGAAGTGAGCTGGCAGCACCCCATGTCTGAAGAAGACGACCCCAACGTGGAAATCAGA
AGTGAGGAGAACAACAGTGGCCTCTTTGTCACAGTGCTGGAAGTGGTTAACGCCTCCGCAGCCCACACCG
GATGGTACACTTGCTACTACAACCACACTCAGACGGATGAGAGTGAGATCGAAGGCAGGCACATTTACAT
CTATGTACCAGACCCAGACATGGCCTTTGTGCCTCTCGGGATGACCGATTCCTTAGTCATCGTGGAAGAG
GATGACTCTGCCATCATACCTTGCCGCACCACAGATCCGGAGACTCAAGTAACCTTGCACAATAACGGGA
GGCTGGTGCCTGCCTCCTATGACAGCAGGCAGGGCTTCAACGGAACCTTCAGCGTGGGGCCTTACATCTG
TGAGGCCACCGTCAAAGGGAGGACGTTCAAGACCAGCGAGTTTAATGTTTATGCCTTGAAAGCAACGTCA
GAACTGAATCTGGAGATGGACGCACGCCAGACTGTGTATAAGGCAGGAGAAACGATCGTGGTGACCTGTG
CCGTCTTTAACAACGAGGTCGTTGACCTGCAGTGGACTTACCCTGGAGAAGTGAGAAACAAAGGTATCAC
CATGCTGGAGGAGATCAAACTCCCATCCATCAAACTGGTGTACACTTTGACCGTCCCCAAGGCCACGGTG
AAGGACAGTGGAGAGTATGAATGTGCTGCCCGTCAGGCCACTAAAGAGGTCAAGGAAATGAAGAGAGTCA
CCATTTCTGTCCACGAGAAAGGCTTCGTCGAGATTGAGCCCACCTTTGGCCAGCTGGAAGCTGTCAACTT
GCACGAAGTCAGAGAGTTCGTGGTGGAGGTGCAGGCCTACCCGACGCCCAGGATATCGTGGCTGAAGGAC
AACTTGACTCTGATAGAGAATCTCACCGAGATCACCACTGATGTACAGAAGAGTCAGGAAACAAGGTATC
AGAGCAAATTAAAGCTGATCCGGGCTAAGGAAGAAGACAGTGGCCATTACACCATTATAGTTCAAAATGA
GGATGACGTGAAGAGTTACACGTTTGAGCTGTCAACCCTAGTTCCTGCATCCATTTTGGATCTCGTAGAT
GACCACCATGGCTCTGGCGGGGGACAGACTGTGAGGTGTACAGCCGAAGGCACCCCTCTTCCAGAAATCG
ACTGGATGATCTGCAAGCATATTAAGAAATGTAATAATGACACTTCGTGGACAGTTTTGGCCAGCAATGT
CTCAAATATTATCACAGAGCTCCCTCGCCGTGGCAGGAGTACCGTGGAGGGACGAGTGTCCTTCGCCAAA
GTGGAAGAGACCATCGCAGTTCGATGCCTGGCAAAGAACAACCTCAGCGTTGTGGCCCGTGAGCTGAAGC
TGGTGGCTCCCACTCTGCGATCTGAACTCACAGTGGCGGCCGCAGTGTTGGTGCTGTTGGTGATTGTCAT
TGTCTCTCTCATCGTCCTGGTGGTCATTTGGAAGCAGAAACCACGGTATGAAATTCGCTGGAGGGTTATC
GAGTCAATCAGCCCCGATGGACATGAGTATATCTATGTGGACCCCATGCAGTTGCCTTACGACTCCAGAT
GGGAATTCCCGAGAGATGGCCTCGTGCTTGGTCGGATTTTGGGATCCGGTGCATTTGGGAAAGTGGTCGA
AGGTACAGCTTATGGATTAAGCCGGTCCCAACCTGTAATGAAGGTGGCTGTGAAGATGCTCAAACCCACA
GCCAGGTCTAGTGAAAAGCAGGCTCTCATGTCTGAGCTGAAGATAATGACTCACCTGGGGCCACATTTGA
ACATTGTGAACTTGCTGGGAGCCTGCACCAAGTCAGGTCCCATTTACATCATCACAGAATACTGCTTCTA
TGGGGATTTGGTCAACTACTTGCATAAGAACAGAGATAGCTTCATGAGCCAACACCCAGAGAAGCCGAAG
AAAGACCTGGACATCTTTGGATTGAATCCTGCAGACGAGAGCACAAGAAGTTATGTGATTTTGTCTTTTG
AAAATAACGGCGACTACATGGACATGAAGCAAGCTGATACCACACAGTATGTCCCCATGCTTGAAAGGAA
AGAGGTTTCTAAATACTCTGACATCCAGAGATCGCTGTACGATCGGCCAGCCTCCTACAAGAAGAAATCC
ATGCTAGACTCAGAAGTCAAAAACCTCCTTTCGGACGATGACTCCGAGGGTCTGACTTTGCTGGATCTAT
TGAGCTTCACCTATCAAGTTGCTCGAGGAATGGAATTTTTGGCTTCGAAAAATTGTGTCCACCGGGACCT
GGCTGCCCGCAACGTCCTCCTGGCGCAAGGAAAAATTGTGAAGATCTGTGATTTTGGCCTGGCCAGAGTC
ATCATGCACGATTCCAACTACGTGTCAAAAGGCAGTACTTTCCTGCCTGTGAAGTGGATGGTACCCGAGA
GCATCTTCGACAACCTCTACACCACGCTGAGTGACGTCTGGTCCTATGGCATTCTGCTCTGGGAAATCTT
TTCCCTTGGTGGCACACCCTATCCTGGCATGATGGTCGATTCTACTTTCTACAATAAGATCAAGAGTGGA
TACCGGATGGCCAAACCTGACCATGCCACCAGTGAAGTCTATGAGATCATGGTGCAGTGCTGGAACAGTG
AGCCCGAGAAGAGACCCTCCTTCTACCACCTCAGCGAGATAGTGGAGAACCTGTTGCCGGGACAATACAA
GAAGAGTTATGAAAAGATTCACCTGGACTTCCTAAAGAGTGACCATCCAGCCGTGGCACGCATGCGGGTG
GACTCTGATAATGCGTACATCGGTGTCACCTACAAAAATGAAGAGGATAAGCTGAAGGACTGGGAAGGAG
GCCTGGACGAACAGAGACTGAGCGCTGACAGTGGCTACATCATCCCCCTGCCAGACATTGACCCTGTTCC
AGAGGAGGAAGACCTGGGCAAGAGGAACAGACACAGCTCACAGACTTCGGAAGAGAGTGCCATCGAGACA
GGTTCCAGTAGTTCCACCTTCATCAAGAGAGAGGACGAGACCATCGAGGACATCGACATGATGGATGACA
TTGGTATAGATTCCTCGGACCTGGTGGAGGACAGCTTCCTGTAAGGGCCCAAGCTTTGGGCCGCGACTCT
AGATCATAATCAGCCATACCACATTTGTAGAGGTTTTACTTGCTTTAAAAAACCTCCCACACCTCCCCCT
GAACCTGAAACATAAAATGAATGCAATTGTTGTTGTTAACTTGTTTATTGCAGCTTATAATGGTTACAAA
TAAAGCAATAGCATCACAAATTTCACAAATAAAGCATTTTTTTCACTGCATTCTAGTTGTGGTTTGTCCA
AACTCATCAATGTATCTTAAGGCGTAAATTGTAAGCGTTAATATTTTGTTAAAATTCGCGTTAAATTTTT
GTTAAATCAGCTCATTTTTTAACCAATAGGACGAAATCGGCAAGGCCGCTCTAGATGGCCAGATCTAGCT
TCTAAAGCCATGACATCATTTTCTGGAATTTTCCAAGCTGTTTAAAGGCACAGTCAACTTAGTGTATGTA
AACTTCTGACCCACTGGAATTGTGATACAGTGAATTATAAGTGAAATAATCTGTCTGTAAACAATTGTTG
GAAAAATGACTTGTGTCATGCACAAAGTAGATGTCCTAACTGACTTGCCAAAACTATTGTTTGTTAACAA
GAAATTTGTGGAGTAGTTGAAAAACGAGTTTTAATGACTCCAACTTAAGTGTATGTAAACTTCCGACTTC
AACTGTATAGGGATCCGAGCTCGAATTCACTGGCCGTCGTTTTACAACGTCGTGACTGGGAAAACCCTGG
CGTTACCCAACTTAATCGCCTTGCAGCACATCCCCCTTTCGCCAGCTGGCGTAATAGCGAAGAGGCCCGC
ACCGATCGCCCTTCCCAACAGTTGCGCAGCCTGAATGGCGAATGGCGCCTGATGCGGTATTTTCTCCTTA
CGCATCTGTGCGGTATTTCACACCGCATATGGTGCACTCTCAGTACAATCTGCTCTGATGCCGCATAGTT
AAGCCAGCCCCGACACCCGCCAACACCCGCTGACGCGCCCTGACGGGCTTGTCTGCTCCCGGCATCCGCT
TACAGACAAGCTGTGACCGTCTCCGGGAGCTGCATGTGTCAGAGGTTTTCACCGTCATCACCGAAACGCG
CGAGACGAAAGGGCCTCGTGATACGCCTATTTTTATAGGTTAATGTCATGATAATAATGGTTTCTTAGAC
GTCAGGTGGCACTTTTCGGGGAAATGTGCGCGGAACCCCTATTTGTTTATTTTTCTAAATACATTCAAAT
ATGTATCCGCTCATGAGACAATAACCCTGATAAATGCTTCAATAATATTGAAAAAGGAAGAGTATGAGTA
TTCAACATTTCCGTGTCGCCCTTATTCCCTTTTTTGCGGCATTTTGCCTTCCTGTTTTTGCTCACCCAGA
AACGCTGGTGAAAGTAAAAGATGCTGAAGATCAGTTGGGTGCACGAGTGGGTTACATCGAACTGGATCTC
AACAGCGGTAAGATCCTTGAGAGTTTTCGCCCCGAAGAACGTTTTCCAATGATGAGCACTTTTAAAGTTC
TGCTATGTGGCGCGGTATTATCCCGTATTGACGCCGGGCAAGAGCAACTCGGTCGCCGCATACACTATTC
TCAGAATGACTTGGTTGAGTACTCACCAGTCACAGAAAAGCATCTTACGGATGGCATGACAGTAAGAGAA
TTATGCAGTGCTGCCATAACCATGAGTGATAACACTGCGGCCAAGTTACTTCTGACAACGATCGGAGGAC
CGAAGGAGCTAACCGCTTTTTTGCACAACATGGGGGATCATGTAACTCGCCTTGATCGTTGGGAACCGGA
GCTGAATGAAGCCATACCAAACGACGAGCGTGACACCACGATGCCTGTAGCAATGGCAACAACGTTGCGC
AAACTATTAACTGGCGAACTACTTACTCTAGCTTCCCGGCAACAATTAATAGACTGGATGGAGGCGGATA
AAGTTGCAGGACCACTTCTGCGCTCGGCCCTTCCGGCTGGCTGGTTTATTGCTGATAAATCTGGAGCCGG
TGAGCGTGGGTCTCGCGGTATCATTGCAGCACTGGGGCCAGATGGTAAGCCCTCCCGTATCGTAGTTATC
TACACGACGGGGAGTCAGGCAACTATGGATGAACGAAATAGACAGATCGCTGAGATAGGTGCCTCACTGA
TTAAGCATTGGTAACTGTCAGACCAAGTTTACTCATATATACTTTAGATTGATTTAAAACTTCATTTTTA
ATTTAAAAGGATCTAGGTGAAGATCCTTTTTGATAATCTCATGACCAAAATCCCTTAACGTGAGTTTTCG
TTCCACTGAGCGTCAGACCCCGTAGAAAAGATCAAAGGATCTTCTTGAGATCCTTTTTTTCTGCGCGTAA
TCTGCTGCTTGCAAACAAAAAAACCACCGCTACCAGCGGTGGTTTGTTTGCCGGATCAAGAGCTACCAAC
TCTTTTTCCGAAGGTAACTGGCTTCAGCAGAGCGCAGATACCAAATACTGTTCTTCTAGTGTAGCCGTAG
TTAGGCCACCACTTCAAGAACTCTGTAGCACCGCCTACATACCTCGCTCTGCTAATCCTGTTACCAGTGG
CTGCTGCCAGTGGCGATAAGTCGTGTCTTACCGGGTTGGACTCAAGACGATAGTTACCGGATAAGGCGCA
GCGGTCGGGCTGAACGGGGGGTTCGTGCACACAGCCCAGCTTGGAGCGAACGACCTACACCGAACTGAGA
TACCTACAGCGTGAGCTATGAGAAAGCGCCACGGTTCCCGAAGGGAGAAAGGCGGACAGGTATCCGGTAA
GCGGCAGGGTCGGAACAGGAGAGCGCACGAGGGAGCTTCCAGGGGGAAACGCCTGGTATCTTTATAGTCC
TGTCGGGTTTCGCCACCTCTGACTTGAGCGTCGATTTTTGTGATGCTCGTCAGGGGGGCGGAGCCTATGG
AAAAACGCCAGCAACGCGGCCTTTTTACGGTTCCTGGCCTTTTGCTGGCCTTTTGCTCACATGTTCTTTC
CTGCGTTATCCCCTGATTCTGTGGATAACCGTATTACCGCCTTTGAGTGAGCTGATACCGCTCGCCGCAG
CCGAACGACCGAGCGCAGCGAGTCAGTGAGCGAGGAAGCGGAAGAGCGCCCAATACGCAAACCGCCTCTC
CCCGCGCGTTGGCCGATTCATTAATGCAGCTGGCACGACAGGTTTCCCGACTGGAAAGCGGGCAGTGAGC
GCAACGCAATTAATGTGAGTTAGCTCACTCATTAGGCACCCCAGGCTTTACACTTTATGCTTCCGGCTCG
TATGTTGTGTGGAATTGTGAGCGGATAACAATTTCACACAGGAAACAGCTATGACCATGATTACGCCAAG
CGCGCAATTAACCCTCACTAAAGGGAACAAAAGCTGGGTACCGGGCCCCCCCTCGAGGTCGACTCTAGCT
AGAGGATCCCTATACAGTTGAAGTCGGAAGTTTACATACACCTTAGCCAAATACATTTAAACTCACTTTT
TCACAATTCCTGACATTTAATCCTAGTAAAAATTCCCTGTCTTAGGTCAGTTAGGATCACCACTTTATTT
TAAGAATGTGAAATATCAGAATAATAGTAGAGAGAATGATTCATTTCAGCTTTTATTTCTTTCATCACAT
TCCCAGTGGGTCAGAAGTTTACATACACTCAATTAGTATTTGGTAGCATTGCCTTTAAATTGTTTAACTT
GGGTCAAACATTTCGAGTAGCCTTCCACAAGCTGCCGTACGGGCGCGCCACGCGTATCATATGTAAAGCT
GCCGTACGGGCGCGCCACGCGTATCATATGTAAAGCTGCCGTACGGGCGCGCCACGCGTATCATATGTAA
AGCTTGATATCCATGGAATTCACTAGTGCGCGCGGCCGGTTCTTTCCTGCGTTATCCCCTGATTCTGTGG
ATAACCGTATTACCGCCATGCATTAGTTATTAATAGTAATCAATTACGGGGTCATTAGTTCATAGCCCAT
ATATGGAGTTCCG
